>Addgene plasmid #110746 | Human USP30 (64-502, construct 13, MG-26-82) | addgene full sequence | sequence record 212899 | Addgene NGS Result
CAAGGAGATGGCGCCCAACAGTCCCCCGGCCACGGGGCCTGCCACCATACCCACGCCGAAACAAGCGCTC
ATGAGCCCGAAGTGGCGAGCCCGATCTTCCCCATCGGTGATGTCGGCGATATAGGCGCCAGCAACCGCAC
CTGTGGCGCCGGTGATGCCGGCCACGATGCGTCCGGCGTAGAGGATCGAGATCTCGATCCCGCGAAATTA
ATACGACTCACTATAGGGGAATTGTGAGCGGATAACAATTCCCCTCTAGAAATAATTTTGTTTAACTTTA
AGAAGGAGATATACCATGGGCAGCAGCCATCATCATCATCATCACAGCAGCGGTCTGGAAGTTCTGTTTC
AGGGCCCGATGTCCCCTATACTAGGTTATTGGAAAATTAAGGGCCTTGTGCAACCCACTCGACTTCTTTT
GGAATATCTTGAAGAAAAATATGAAGAGCATTTGTATGAGCGCGATGAAGGTGATAAATGGCGAAACAAA
AAGTTTGAATTGGGTTTGGAGTTTCCCAATCTTCCTTATTATATTGATGGTGATGTTAAATTAACACAGT
CTATGGCCATCATACGTTATATAGCTGACAAGCACAACATGTTGGGTGGTTGTCCAAAAGAGCGTGCAGA
GATTTCAATGCTTGAAGGAGCGGTTTTGGATATTAGATACGGTGTTTCGAGAATTGCATATAGTAAAGAC
TTTGAAACTCTCAAAGTTGATTTTCTTAGCAAGCTACCTGAAATGCTGAAAATGTTCGAAGATCGTTTAT
GTCATAAAACATATTTAAATGGTGATCATGTAACCCATCCTGACTTCATGTTGTATGACGCTCTTGATGT
TGTTTTATACATGGACCCAATGTGCCTGGATGCGTTCCCAAAATTAGTTTGTTTTAAAAAACGTATTGAA
GCTATCCCACAAATTGATAAGTACTTGAAATCCAGCAAGTATATAGCATGGCCTTTGCAGGGCTGGCAAG
CCACGTTTGGTGGTGGCGACCATCCTCCAAAATCGGATCTGAGCAGCGGTCTGGAAGTTCTGTTTCAGGG
CCCGAAAGGTCTGGTTCCGGGTCTGGTTAATCTGGGTAATACCTGTTTTATGAATAGCCTGCTGCAGGGT
CTGAGCGCATGTCCGGCATTTATTCGTTGGCTGGAAGAATTCACCAGCCAGTATAGCCGTGATCAGAAAG
AACCGCCTAGCCATCAGTATCTGAGCCTGACCCTGCTGCATCTGCTGAAAGCACTGAGCTGTCAAGAGGT
TACCGATGATGAAGTTCTGGATGCAAGCTGTCTGCTGGATGTTCTGCGTATGTATCGTTGGCAGATTAGC
AGCTTTGAAGAACAGGATGCACATGAACTGTTTCATGTTATTACCAGCAGCCTGGAAGATGAACGTGATG
GTTCCGGCTCTCATTGGAAAAGCCAGCATCCGTTTCATGGTCGTCTGACCAGTAATATGGTTTGTAAACA
TTGCGAACATCAGAGTCCGGTTCGTTTTGATACCTTTGATAGCCTGAGCCTGTCAATTCCGGCAGCAACC
TGGGGTCATCCGCTGACCCTGGATCATTGTCTGCATCATTTCATTAGCAGCGAAAGCGTTCGTGATGTTG
TTTGTGATAACTGCACCAAAATTGAAGCAAAAGGCACCCTGAATGGTGAAAAAGTTGAACATCAGCGTAC
CACCTTTGTGAAACAGCTGAAACTGGGTAAACTGCCGCAGTGTCTGTGTATTCATCTGCAGCGTCTGTCT
TGGAGCAGCCATGGTACACCGCTGAAACGTCATGAACATGTGCAGTTTAATGAGGACCTGAGCATGGACG
AGTATAAATACCACTCCAATGCGAGTACCTACCTGTTTCGTCTGATGGCAGTTGTTGTTCATCATGGTGA
TATGCATAGCGGTCATTTTGTTACCTATCGTCGTAGCCCTCCGAGCGCACGTAATCCGCTGAGCACCAGT
AATCAGTGGCTGTGGGTTAGTGATGATACCGTTCGTAAAGCAAGCCTGCAAGAAGTTCTGAGCAGCAGCG
CATATCTGCTGTTTTACGAGCGTGTTTAAAGCTTTCTAGACCATTTAAACACCACCACCACCACCACTGA
GATCCGGCTGCTAACAAAGCCCGAAAGGAAGCTGAGTTGGCTGCTGCCACCGCTGAGCAATAACTAGCAT
AACCCCTTGGGGCCTCTAAACGGGTCTTGAGGGGTTTTTTGCTGAAAGGAGGAACTATATCCGGATTGGC
GAATGGG
[124 nt withheld, positions 2248-2371]
C
[91 nt withheld, positions 2373-2463]
A
[49 nt withheld, positions 2465-2513]
CCTTTGACGTTGGAGTCCACGTTCTTT
[37 nt withheld, positions 2541-2577]
ACCCTATCTCGGTCTATTCTTTTGATTTATAAGGGATTTTGCCGATTTCGGCCTATTGGTTAAAAAATGA
GCTGATTTAACAAAAATTTAACGCGAATTTTAACAAAATATTAACGCTTACAATTTAGGTGGCACTTTTC
GGGGAAATGTGCGCGGAACCCCTATTTGTTTATTTTTCTAAATACATTCAAATATGTATCCGCTCATGAA
TTAATTCTTAGAAAAACTCATCGAGCATCAAATGAAACTGCAATTTATTCATATCAGGATTATCAATACC
ATATTTTTGAAAAAGCCGTTTCTGTAATGAAGGAGAAAACTCACCGAGGCAGTTCCATAGGATGGCAAGA
TCCTGGTATCGGTCTGCGATTCCGACTCGTCCAACATCAATACAACCTATTAATTTCCCCTCGTCAAAAA
TAAGGTTATCAAGTGAGAAATCACCATGAGTGACGACTGAATCCGGTGAGAATGGCAAAAGTTTATGCAT
TTCTTTCCAGACTTGTTCAACAGGCCAGCCATTACGCTCGTCATCAAAATCACTCGCATCAACCAAACCG
TTATTCATTCGTGATTGCGCCTGAGCGAGACGAAATACGCGATCGCTGTTAAAAGGACAATTACAAACAG
GAATCGAATGCAACCGGCGCAGGAACACTGCCAGCGCATCAACAATATTTTCACCTGAATCAGGATATTC
TTCTAATACCTGGAATGCTGTTTTCCCGGGGATCGCAGTGGTGAGTAACCATGCATCATCAGGAGTACGG
ATAAAATGCTTGATGGTCGGAAGAGGCATAAATTCCGTCAGCCAGTTTAGTCTGACCATCTCATCTGTAA
CATCATTGGCAACGCTACCTTTGCCATGTTTCAGAAACAACTCTGGCGCATCGGGCTTCCCATACAATCG
ATAGATTGTCGCACCTGATTGCCCGACATTATCGCGAGCCCATTTATACCCATATAAATCAGCATCCATG
TTGGAATTTAATCGCGGCCTAGAGCAAGACGTTTCCCGTTGAATATGGCTCATAACACCCCTTGTATTAC
TGTTTATGTAAGCAGACAGTTTTATTGTTCATGACCAAAATCCCTTAACGTGAGTTTTCGTTCCACTGAG
CGTCAGACCCCGTAGAAAAGATCAAAGGATCTTCTTGAGATCCTTTTTTTCTGCGCGTAATCTGCTGCTT
GCAAACAAAAAAACCACCGCTACCAGCGGTGGTTTGTTTGCCGGATCAAGAGCTACCAACTCTTTTTCCG
AAGGTAACTGGCTTCAGCAGAGCGCAGATACCAAATACTGTCCTTCTAGTGTAGCCGTAGTTAGGCCACC
ACTTCAAGAACTCTGTAGCACCGCCTACATACCTCGCTCTGCTAATCCTGTTACCAGTGGCTGCTGCCAG
TGGCGATAAGTCGTGTCTTACCGGGTTGGACTCAAGACGATAGTTACCGGATAAGGCGCAGCGGTCGGGC
TGAACGGGGGGTTCGTGCACACAGCCCAGCTTGGAGCGAACGACCTACACCGAACTGAGATACCTACAGC
GTGAGCTATGAGAAAGCGCCACGCTTCCCGAAGGGAGAAAGGCGGACAGGTATCCGGTAAGCGGCAGGGT
CGGAACAGGAGAGCGCACGAGGGAGCTTCCAGGGGGAAACGCCTGGTATCTTTATAGTCCTGTCGGGTTT
CGCCACCTCTGACTTGAGCGTCGATTTTTGTGATGCTCGTCAGGGGGGCGGAGCCTATGGAAAAACGCCA
GCAACGCGGCCTTTTTACGGTTCCTGGCCTTTTGCTGGCCTTTTGCTCACATGTTCTTTCCTGCGTTATC
CCCTGATTCTGTGGATAACCGTATTACCGCCTTTGAGTGAGCTGATACCGCTCGCCGCAGCCGAACGACC
GAGCGCAGCGAGTCAGTGAGCGAGGAAGCGGAAGAGCGCCTGATGCGGTATTTTCTCCTTACGCATCTGT
GCGGTATTTCACACCGCAATGGTGCACTCTCAGTACAATCTGCTCTGATGCCGCATAGTTAAGCCAGTAT
ACACTCCGCTATCGCTACGTGACTGGGTCATGGCTGCGCCCCGACACCCGCCAACACCCGCTGACGCGCC
CTGACGGGCTTGTCTGCTCCCGGCATCCGCTTACAGACAAGCTGTGACCGTCTCCGGGAGCTGCATGTGT
CAGAGGTTTTCACCGTCATCACCGAAACGCGCGAGGCAGCTGCGGTAAAGCTCATCAGCGTGGTCGTGAA
GCGATTCACAGATGTCTGCCTGTTCATCCGCGTCCAGCTCGTTGAGTTTCTCCAGAAGCGTTAATGTCTG
GCTTCTGATAAAGCGGGCCATGTTAAGGGCGGTTTTTTCCTGTTTGGTCACTGATGCCTCCGTGTAAGGG
GGATTTCTGTTCATGGGGGTAATGATACCGATGAAACGAGAGAGGATGCTCACGATACGGGTTACTGATG
ATGAACATGCCCGGTTACTGGAACGTTGTGAGGGTAAACAACTGGCGGTATGGATGCGGCGGGACCAGAG
AAAAATCACTCAGGGTCAATGCCAGCGCTTCGTTAATACAGATGTAGGTGTTCCACAGGGTAGCCAGCAG
CATCCTGCGATGCAGATCCGGAACATAATGGTGCAGGGCGCTGACTTCCGCGTTTCCAGACTTTACGAAA
CACGGAAACCGAAGACCATTCATGTTGTTGCTCAGGTCGCAGACGTTTTGCAGCAGCAGTCGCTTCACGT
TCGCTCGCGTATCGGTGATTCATTCTGCTAACCAGTAAGGCAACCCCGCCAGCCTAGCCGGGTCCTCAAC
GACAGGAGCACGATCATGCGCACCCGTGGGGCCGCCATGCCGGCGATAATGGCCTGCTTCTCGCCGAAAC
GTTTGGTGGCGGGACCAGTGACGAAGGCTTGAGCGAGGGCGTGCAAGATTCCGAATACCGCAAGCGACAG
GCCGATCATCGTCGCGCTCCAGCGAAAGCGGTCCTCGCCGAAAATGACCCAGAGCGCTGCCGGCACCTGT
CCTACGAGTTGCATGATAAAGAAGACAGTCATAAGTGCGGCGACGATAGTCATGCCCCGCGCCCACCGGA
AGGAGCTGACTGGGTTGAAGGCTCTCAAGGGCATCGGTCGAGATCCCGGTGCCTAATGAGTGAGCTAACT
TACATTAATTGCGTTGCGCTCACTGCCCGCTTTCCAGTCGGGAAACCTGTCGTGCCAGCTGCATTAATGA
ATCGGCCAACGCGCGGGGAGAGGCGGTTTGCGTATTGGGCGCCAGGGTGGTTTTTCTTTTCACCAGTGAG
ACGGGCAACAGCTGATTGCCCTTCACCGCCTGGCCCTGAGAGAGTTGCAGCAAGCGGTCCACGCTGGTTT
GCCCCAGCAGGCGAAAATCCTGTTTGATGGTGGTTAACGGCGGGATATAACATGAGCTGTCTTCGGTATC
GTCGTATCCCACTACCGAGATATCCGCACCAACGCGCAGCCCGGACTCGGTAATGGCGCGCATTGCGCCC
AGCGCCATCTGATCGTTGGCAACCAGCATCGCAGTGGGAACGATGCCCTCATTCAGCATTTGCATGGTTT
GTTGAAAACCGGACATGGCACTCCAGTCGCCTTCCCGTTCCGCTATCGGCTGAATTTGATTGCGAGTGAG
ATATTTATGCCAGCCAGCCAGACGCAGACGCGCCGAGACAGAACTTAATGGGCCCGCTAACAGCGCGATT
TGCTGGTGACCCAATGCGACCAGATGCTCCACGCCCAGTCGCGTACCGTCTTCATGGGAGAAAATAATAC
TGTTGATGGGTGTCTGGTCAGAGACATCAAGAAATAACGCCGGAACATTAGTGCAGGCAGCTTCCACAGC
AATGGCATCCTGGTCATCCAGCGGATAGTTAATGATCAGCCCACTGACGCGTTGCGCGAGAAGATTGTGC
ACCGCCGCTTTACAGGCTTCGACGCCGCTTCGTTCTACCATCGACACCACCACGCTGGCACCCAGTTGAT
CGGCGCGAGATTTAATCGCCGCGACAATTTGCGACGGCGCGTGCAGGGCCAGACTGGAGGTGGCAACGCC
AATCAGCAACGACTGTTTGCCCGCCAGTTGTTGTGCCACGCGGTTGGGAATGTAATTCAGCTCCGCCATC
GCCGCTTCCACTTTTTCCCGCGTTTTCGCAGAAACGTGGCTGGCCTGGTTCACCACGCGGGAAACGGTCT
GATAAGAGACACCGGCATACTCTGCGACATCGTATAACGTTACTGGTTTCACATTCACCACCCTGAATTG
ACTCTCTTCCGGGCGCTATCATGCCATACCGCGAAAGGTTTTGCGCCATTCGATGGTGTCCGGGATCTCG
ACGCTCTCCCTTATGCGACTCCTGCATTAGGAAGCAGCCCAGTAGTAGGTTGAGGCCGTTGAGCACCGCC
GCCGCAAGGAATGGTGCATG
Features (pLannotate 1.2.2; 21 found; start..end, strand, type, name):
    209..227     +  promoter       T7 promoter: promoter for bacteriophage T7 RNA polymerase
    228..252     +  protein_bind   lac operator: The lac repressor binds to the lac operator to inhibit transcription in E. coli. This inhibition can be relieved by adding lactose or isopropyl-β-D-thiogalactopyranoside (IPTG). lac repressor encoded by lacI
    267..289     +  RBS            RBS: efficient ribosome binding site from bacteriophage T7 gene 10 (Olins and Rangwala, 1989)
    308..324     +  CDS            capTEV™ (fragment): composite tag for in vivo biotinylation, TEV protease cleavage, and 6xHis tagging
    359..1012    +  CDS            GST26_SCHJA: Experimental evidence at protein level: Swiss-Prot protein existence level 1. GST isoenzymes appear to play a central role in the parasite detoxification system. Other functions are also suspected including a role in increasing the solubility of haematin in the parasite gut. From Schistosoma japonicum (Blood fluke).
   1019..2074    +  CDS            USP30 (fragment): UBP30_HUMAN - Experimental evidence at protein level: Swiss-Prot protein existence level 1. Deubiquitinating enzyme tethered to the mitochondrial outer membrane that acts as a key inhibitor of mitophagy by counteracting the action of parkin (PRKN): hydrolyzes ubiquitin attached by parkin on target proteins, such as RHOT1/MIRO1 and TOMM20, thereby blocking parkin's ability to drive mitophagy (PubMed:18287522, PubMed:24896179, PubMed:25527291, PubMed:25621951). Preferentially cleaves 'Lys-6'- and 'Lys-11'-linked polyubiquitin chains, 2 types of linkage that participate in mitophagic signaling (P
   2080..2097    +  CDS            9xHis (fragment): 9xHis affinity tag
   2107..2156    +  CDS            SET1 (fragment): solubility-enhancement tag derived from T7 phage gene 10B
   2164..2211    +  terminator     T7 terminator: transcription terminator for bacteriophage T7 RNA polymerase
   2248..2676    +  rep_origin     f1 ori (sequence partly withheld): f1 bacteriophage origin of replication; arrow indicates direction of (+) strand synthesis
   2729..2786    +  promoter       AmpR promoter (fragment): bla
   2795..3610    -  CDS            KanR: aminoglycoside phosphotransferase; aph(3')-Ia; confers resistance to kanamycin in bacteria or G418 (Geneticin®) in eukaryotes
   3732..4320    +  rep_origin     ori: high-copy-number ColE1/pMB1/pBR322/pUC origin of replication
   4506..4645    -  misc_feature   bom: basis of mobility region from pBR322
   4747..4938    -  CDS            rop: Rop protein, which maintains plasmids at low copy number; rop
   4955..5335    +  CDS            YPB1_ECOLX: Protein predicted: Swiss-Prot protein existence level 4. From Escherichia coli.
   5407..5698    -  CDS            TcR (fragment): tetracycline efflux protein; tet; confers resistance to tetracycline
   5713..5734    -  protein_bind   CAP binding site: CAP binding activates transcription in the presence of cAMP. E. coli catabolite activator protein
   5747..6829    -  CDS            lacI: lac repressor; lacI; The lac repressor binds to the lac operator to inhibit transcription in E. coli. This inhibition can be relieved by adding lactose or isopropyl-β-D-thiogalactopyranoside (IPTG).
   6830..6907    -  promoter       lacI promoter: lacI
   6915..187     -  CDS            TcR (fragment) (across the origin): tetracycline efflux protein; tet; confers resistance to tetracycline
