[The description below was written by a language model from this plasmid's Addgene catalogue record and pLannotate feature annotations shown in this document.]
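Description:
Human USP30 (64-502, construct 13, MG-26-82) is a pET28a-based bacterial expression plasmid of about 7 kb for producing an engineered fragment of the human deubiquitinase USP30 in E. coli. It is selected with kanamycin through the aph(3')-Ia KanR gene and replicates from a ColE1/pBR322-type origin. The bom site and the rop gene are also present, consistent with the catalogued low copy number. An f1 origin and short tetracycline-resistance gene remnants are also annotated in the backbone.

Expression is driven by a T7 promoter followed by a lac operator and the T7 gene 10 ribosome binding site, and it ends at the T7 terminator. The plasmid-borne lacI gene supplies repressor, so transcription is IPTG-inducible in hosts that provide T7 RNA polymerase. The open reading frame encodes an N-terminal His6 tag, a 3C protease site, Schistosoma japonicum GST and a second 3C site, followed by USP30. This arrangement allows affinity purification and proteolytic removal of the tags. The short "capTEV" hit upstream of GST probably corresponds to this His6 segment. The downstream His and T7 gene 10-like fragments are likely vector-derived sequence; the catalogue lists no C-terminal tag, and the record does not say whether they are translated.

The USP30 insert came from gene synthesis. It spans residues 64-502 with two internal regions replaced by short linkers (64-178, GSGS, 217-357, SNA, 432-502), and it carries the substitutions F348D, M350S and I353E. The record does not state the rationale for these changes. The stated purpose is bacterial expression of the protein, and the associated publication concerns the mechanism and regulation of this Lys6-selective deubiquitinase.
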