Addgene plasmid #110746: Human USP30 (64-502, construct 13, MG-26-82)
Purpose: Bacterial expression of human USP30 (construct 13)
Depositing lab: David Komander. Depositing organization: MRC Laboratory of Molecular Biology. Publication: Mechanism and regulation of the Lys6-selective deubiquitinase USP30. Gersch M, Gladkova C, Schubert AF, Michel MA, Maslen S, Komander D. Nat Struct Mol Biol. 2017 Sep 25. doi: 10.1038/nsmb.3475. PubMed 28945249.
Backbone
  Vector backbone: pET28a
  Backbone manufacturer: Merck
  Vector type: Bacterial Expression
Growth in bacteria
  Bacterial resistance: Kanamycin, 50 μg/mL
  Growth temperature: 37°C
  Growth strain: DH5alpha
  Copy number: Low Copy
Gene/Insert
  Gene/Insert name: USP30
  Species: H. sapiens (human)
  Mutation: F348D, M350S, I353E + insertion deletion: 64-178; GSGS; 217-357; SNA; 432-502
  Entrez Gene: USP30
  Promoter: T7
  Tag / fusion protein: N-His6-3C-GST-3C (N terminal on insert)
  Cloning method: Unknown
  Sequencing primers: 5′ AATACGACTCACTATAGGG; 3′ GGGTTATGCTAGTTATTGC
Resource information
  A portion of this plasmid was derived from a plasmid made by: USP30 gene obtained through gene synthesis
Terms and licenses: Academic/Nonprofit Terms; Industry Terms: Not Available to Industry
How to cite: Human USP30 (64-502, construct 13, MG-26-82) was a gift from David Komander (Addgene plasmid # 110746 ; http://n2t.net/addgene:110746 ; RRID:Addgene_110746)
