>Addgene plasmid #110746 | Human USP30 (64-502, construct 13, MG-26-82) | depositor partial sequence | sequence record 208257 | insert
GTTTGGTGGTGGCGACCATCCTCCAAAATCGGATCTGAGCAGCGGTCTGGAAGTTCTGTTTCAGGGCCCG
AAAGGTCTGGTTCCGGGTCTGGTTAATCTGGGTAATACCTGTTTTATGAATAGCCTGCTGCAGGGTCTGA
GCGCATGTCCGGCATTTATTCGTTGGCTGGAAGAATTCACCAGCCAGTATAGCCGTGATCAGAAAGAACC
GCCTAGCCATCAGTATCTGAGCCTGACCCTGCTGCATCTGCTGAAAGCACTGAGCTGTCAAGAGGTTACC
GATGATGAAGTTCTGGATGCAAGCTGTCTGCTGGATGTTCTGCGTATGTATCGTTGGCAGATTAGCAGCT
TTGAAGAACAGGATGCACATGAACTGTTTCATGTTATTACCAGCAGCCTGGAAGATGAACGTGATGGTTC
CGGCTCTCATTGGAAAAGCCAGCATCCGTTTCATGGTCGTCTGACCAGTAATATGGTTTGTAAACATTGC
GAACATCAGAGTCCGGTTCGTTTTGATACCTTTGATAGCCTGAGCCTGTCAATTCCGGCAGCAACCTGGG
GTCATCCGCTGACCCTGGATCATTGTCTGCATCATTTCATTAGCAGCGAAAGCGTTCGTGATGTTGTTTG
TGATAACTGCACCAAAATTGAAGCAAAAGGCACCCTGAATGGTGAAAAAGTTGAACATCAGCGTACCACC
TTTGTGAAACAGCTGAAACTGGGTAAACTGCCGCAGTGTCTGTGTATTCATCTGCAGCGTCTGTCTTGGA
GCAGCCATGGTACACCGCTGAAACGTCATGAACATGTGCAGTTTAATGAGGACCTGAGCATGGACGAGTA
TAAATACCACTCCAATGCGAGTACCTACCTGTTTCGTCTGATGGCAGTTGTTGTTCATCATGGTGATATG
CATAGCGGTCATTTTGTTACCTATCGTCGTAGCCCTCCGAGCGCACGTAATCCGCTGAGCACCAGTAATC
AGTGGCTGTGGGTTAGTGATGATACCGTTCGTAAAGCAAGCCTGCAAGAAGTTCTGAGCAGCAGCGCATA
TCTGCTGTTTTACGAGCGTGTTTAAAGCTTTCTAGACCATTTAAACACCACCACCACCACCACTGAGATC
CGG
